>Addgene plasmid #81085 | pUB_smHA_KDM5B_MS2 | addgene partial sequence | sequence record 158349 | hUBCpro-F2 5'-CGCCGATGATTATATAAGGA-3'
TTCCGTCGCAGCCGGGATTTGGGTCGCGGTTCTTGTTTGTGGATCGCTGTGATCGTCACTTGGCGGCCGC
CACCATGTACCCTTATGATGTGCCCGATTATGCTGGCTACCCTTATGATGTTCCTGATTACGCCGGATAT
CCGTATGACGTGCCAGACTACGCGGGAGGTGTGAGCAAGGGAGAGGAGTTGTTTACCGGCGTGGTCCCCA
TACTGGTGGAGTTGGATGGCGACGTTAATGGACATAAATTCTCGGTCCGCGGCGAGGGAGAGGGAGACGC
CACCAATGGCAAGCTGACGCTTAAGTTCATTTGCACGACTGGAAAATTGCCTGTCCCCTGGCCGACCCTG
GTCACCACACTGGGCGGAGGAGTGCAGTGCTTCTCCCGTTACCCAGACCACATGAAGCAGCACGATTTCT
TCAAGAGCGCAATGCCGGAGGGATACGTGCAAGAACGGACTATTTCCTTCAAGGATGACGGAACCTATAA
GACCCGTGCGGAGGTCAAATTCGAGGGTGACACCCTGGTGAACCGAATTGAACTCAAAGGAATCGATTTC
AAGGAGGATGGAAATATTCTGGGTCACAAGCTGGAATACAACTTCAACAGCCATAATGTGTACATTACGG
CTGATAAGCAGAAGAACGGCATTAAGGCCAATTTCAAGATCCGCCACAACGTTGAGGGTGGATATCCCTA
CGACGTGCCCGATTATGCGGGCGGATATCCGTATGATGTTCCAGATTATGCTGGTGGTGGAGGCTATCCC
TATGATGTCCCCGACTACGCCGGAGGTTACCCATACGACGTGCCCGACTACGCTGGAGGCGATGGCAGCG
TGCAGCTGGCAGATCATTATCAACAGAATACCCCCATAGGTGATGGCCCCGTTCTGCTTCCAGATAATCA
CTACCTTTCCACCCAGAGCGTGCTTTCGAAAGACCCGAACGAAAAGCGTGATCACATG
