>Addgene plasmid #81085 | pUB_smHA_KDM5B_MS2 | addgene partial sequence | sequence record 158352 | WPRE-R 5'-CATAGCGTAAAAGGAGCAACA-3'
TTTTGTAATCCAGAGGTTGATTAGGATCTATCGATATGAGATCTGAGGTGTTTGATGTACGGTGCGGTGA
TCCTGCACCGTTTGCCTGGTTGTAAGTTTGTGGGTTGTCGGCGGATGCCGTGTTCGTGCATCCGTTTGTC
GTGTTTTTGTGAGGTTTTCCGCCGCGGGAAGGCTGTTGCTCTTCCCGTCGGATGTTTTTCGTAATAGTTT
GCGCTGGACGAAAGCGTGATCGTCTTTCGTATTTGTAAACCAGTTGATTTTTCCGTGTGTACCGTTCGCT
GTTGCTGAACGGTTTGGTTTTTGATAGTAGTGAGAGATGTGGGCTGGTACGCTGATGCTGTACCAGTAAT
TGTTTTTGATTTGGTATGTTGGAATGGGCAAGCGGTGATCCTGCTTGCCAGTTTTGTGGGAAGAGGTTTG
AGGTAGGAGTGGGTTCGCTGGTGCTGAACCCATTTGGTAGTTTCTGTGGTTGAGACTTGTGGAGCATGCC
GTGATCGTGCATGCTTGAATGTCCTGAGTGGAAGTGATGTAGCTGCGGGATCCGTGATCGTGATCCCGAA
AGGTAAGTAATCGTATTGGACGTGGAACGACGAGCCCTGGTGGTGCTCGTCCTTGTCCGTGTTTTGAAAT
TCGTGAGAGCATGGGTGGCGTGATCGTCCACCCAAGAAATAGGCACAATGTATGCTCGAGTGTTTCGAAG
CGCTGATGCTGCTTCGAGAAGAGTAGTTTTTGTCTTGTTGGTGAGAGTCCATGGCCTGATGGTCCATGGA
GGGTTTGTCCAGTTGGACAAGAAACAACACTCCGAGCCCTGTTGGTGCTCGGATGTGATTTTGTTGGGGA
TGTATTCTTGG
