>Addgene plasmid #81085 | pUB_smHA_KDM5B_MS2 | addgene partial sequence | sequence record 158505 | hKDM5B-F 5'-CCCTTCGCTTTCATCCACAA-3'
AAGCAGTGGGCTCACATATCAGAGGGCATTATGAACGAATTCTCAACCCCTACAACTTATTCCTGTCCGG
AGACAGCCTAAGGTGTTTGCAGAAGCCAAACCTGACCACAGACACTAAGGACAAGGAGTACAAACCCCAT
GATATTCCCCAGAGGCAGTCTGTGCAGCCTTCGGAAACGTGCCCCCCA
