>Addgene plasmid #81085 | pUB_smHA_KDM5B_MS2 | addgene partial sequence | sequence record 159405 | hKDM5B-F 5'-CCCTTCGCTTTCATCCACAA-3'
CATCTGTAAGGTGCGGCCGCCGCCGGATTGGCAGCCACCATTTGCATGTGATGTTGATAAACTTCATTTT
ACGCCACGTATCCAGAGACTGAATGAATTGGAGGCCCAAACTCGTGTAAAATTGAATTTCTTGGACCAGA
TTGCAAAGTACTGGGAGTTACAGGGAAGTACTCTGAAAATTCCACATGTGGAGAGGAAGATCTTGGACTT
ATTTCAGCTTAATAAGTTAGTTGCAGAAGAAGGTGGATTTGCAGTTGTTTGCAAGGATAGAAAATGGACC
AAAATTGCTACCAAGATGGGGTTTGCTCCTGGCAAAGCAGTGGGCTCACATATCAGAGGGCATTATGAAC
GAATTCTCAACCCCTACAACTTATTCCTGTCCGGAGACAGCCTAAGGTGTTTGCAGAAGCCAAACCTGAC
CACAGACACTAAGGACAAGGAGTACAAACCCCATGATATTCCCCAGAGGCAGTCTGTGCAGCCTTCGGAA
ACGTGCCCCCCAGCCCGACGAGCAAAACGCATGAGAGCAGAGGCCATGAATATTAAAATAGAACCCGAGG
AGACAACAGAAGCCAGAACTCATAATCTGAGACGTCGAATGGGTTGTCCAACTCCAAAATGTGAAAATGA
GAAAGAAATGAAGAGTAGCATCAAGCAAGAACCTATTGAGAGGAAAGATTATATTGTAGAAAATGAGAAG
GAAAAGCCCAAGAGTCGATCTAAAAAAGCCACCAATGCTGTGGACCTGTATGTCTGTCTTTTATGTGGCA
GTGGCAATGATGAAGACCGGCTACTGTTGTGTGATGGCTGTGATGACAGTTACCATACCTTTTGCTTGAT
CCCACCTCTCCATGATGTTCCCAAGGGAGACTGGAGGTGTCCTAAGTGTTTGGCTCAGGAATGTAGTAAG
CCACAAGAAGCATTTGGCTTTGAACAAGCAGCCAGG
