[The description below was written by a language model from this plasmid's Addgene catalogue record.]
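Description:
pUB_smHA_KDM5B_MS2 is a mammalian expression plasmid of about 13.7 kb built on the pHAGE-UbiC backbone. It is maintained in bacteria as a high-copy plasmid under ampicillin selection. The recorded growth strain is a recombination-deficient "stable" strain, the sort typically chosen for repeat-rich or lentiviral-type plasmids, which fits the highly repetitive tag arrays in this construct. The backbone and plasmid names point to a ubiquitin C (UbC) promoter driving the insert, but the record has no feature table. The promoter, polyadenylation signal, origin of replication and any viral elements retained from the pHAGE backbone are therefore not explicitly documented.

The insert, smHA_KDM5B_24xMS2, is a reporter for imaging translation of single mRNAs. Its open reading frame encodes KDM5B (1544 amino acids) fused to smHA, a "spaghetti monster" tag carrying 10 copies of the HA epitope. The order in the insert name suggests the tag sits at the N-terminus, where its epitopes would emerge from the ribosome early. They could then be bound by fluorescent anti-HA probes while the rest of the long KDM5B chain is still being synthesised, so nascent peptides light up at the site of translation. The transcript also carries 24 MS2 stem-loop repeats, which are bound by fluorescently labelled MS2 coat protein and mark the mRNA itself. In reporters of this type the array normally lies in the 3' untranslated region, though its position is not stated here. Imaging the RNA and nascent-chain signals together allows translating and non-translating mRNAs to be distinguished in living cells. It also allows translation dynamics to be quantified in real time, the stated purpose of this construct.
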