Addgene plasmid #81085: pUB_smHA_KDM5B_MS2
Purpose: Translation reporter: Encodes KDM5B (1544 aa) fused to smHA (Spaghetti Monster HA: 10 copies of an epitope tag HA).
Depositing lab: Tim Stasevich. Publication: Real-time quantification of single RNA translation dynamics in living cells. Morisaki T, Lyon K, DeLuca KF, DeLuca JG, English BP, Zhang Z, Lavis LD, Grimm JB, Viswanathan S, Looger LL, Lionnet T, Stasevich TJ. Science. 2016 Jun 17;352(6292):1425-9. doi: 10.1126/science.aaf0899. Epub 2016 May 5. PubMed 27313040.
Backbone
  Vector backbone: pHAGE-UbiC
  Total vector size (bp): 13714
  Vector type: Mammalian Expression
Growth in bacteria
  Bacterial resistance: Ampicillin, 100 μg/mL
  Growth temperature: 37°C
  Growth strain: NEB Stable
  Copy number: High Copy
Gene/Insert
  Gene/Insert name: smHA_KDM5B_24xMS2
Terms and licenses: Academic/Nonprofit Terms; Industry Terms: Not Available to Industry
How to cite: pUB_smHA_KDM5B_MS2 was a gift from Tim Stasevich (Addgene plasmid # 81085 ; http://n2t.net/addgene:81085 ; RRID:Addgene_81085)
